>Addgene plasmid #73635 | pDEST-V1-ORF | depositor full sequence | sequence record 150563 | pDEST-V1-ORF sequence 7215 bps
GACGGATCGGGAGATCTCCCGATCCCCTATGGTCGACTCTCAGTACAATCTGCTCTGATGCCGCATAGTT
AAGCCAGTATCTGCTCCCTGCTTGTGTGTTGGAGGTCGCTGAGTAGTGCGCGAGCAAAATTTAAGCTACA
ACAAGGCAAGGCTTGACCGACAATTGCATGAAGAATCTGCTTAGGGTTAGGCGTTTTGCGCTGCTTCGCG
ATGTACGGGCCAGATATACGCGTTGACATTGATTATTGACTAGTTATTAATAGTAATCAATTACGGGGTC
ATTAGTTCATAGCCCATATATGGAGTTCCGCGTTACATAACTTACGGTAAATGGCCCGCCTGGCTGACCG
CCCAACGACCCCCGCCCATTGACGTCAATAATGACGTATGTTCCCATAGTAACGCCAATAGGGACTTTCC
ATTGACGTCAATGGGTGGACTATTTACGGTAAACTGCCCACTTGGCAGTACATCAAGTGTATCATATGCC
AAGTACGCCCCCTATTGACGTCAATGACGGTAAATGGCCCGCCTGGCATTATGCCCAGTACATGACCTTA
TGGGACTTTCCTACTTGGCAGTACATCTACGTATTAGTCATCGCTATTACCATGGTGATGCGGTTTTGGC
AGTACATCAATGGGCGTGGATAGCGGTTTGACTCACGGGGATTTCCAAGTCTCCACCCCATTGACGTCAA
TGGGAGTTTGTTTTGGCACCAAAATCAACGGGACTTTCCAAAATGTCGTAACAACTCCGCCCCATTGACG
CAAATGGGCGGTAGGCGTGTACGGTGGGAGGTCTATATAAGCAGAGCTCTCTGGCTAACTAGAGAACCCA
CTGCTTACTGGCTTATCGAAATTAATACGACTCACTATAGGGAGACCCAAGCTGGCTAGCGTTTAAACTT
AAGCTTGGTACCGAGCTCGGATCCACTAGTCCAGTGTGGTGGAATTCTGCAGATATCCAGCACAGTGGCG
GCCGCACCATGGTGAGCAAGGGCGAGGAGCTGTTCACCGGGGTGGTGCCCATCCTGGTCGAGCTGGACGG
CGACGTAAACGGCCACAAGTTCAGCGTGTCCGGCGAGGGCGAGGGCGATGCCACCTACGGCAAGCTGACC
CTGAAGCTGATCTGCACCACCGGCAAGCTGCCCGTGCCCTGGCCCACCCTCGTGACCACCCTGGGCTACG
GCCTGCAGTGCTTCGCCCGCTACCCCGACCACATGAAGCAGCACGACTTCTTCAAGTCCGCCATGCCCGA
AGGCTACGTCCAGGAGCGCACCATCTTCTTCAAGGACGACGGCAACTACAAGACCCGCGCCGAGGTGAAG
TTCGAGGGCGACACCCTGGTGAACCGCATCGAGCTGAAGGGCATCGACTTCAAGGAGGACGGCAACATCC
TGGGGCACAAGCTGGAGTACAACTACAACAGCCACAACGTCTATATCACCGCCGACAAGCAAATCGATGG
TGGCTCTGGAGGTACAAGTTTGTACAAAAAAGCTGAACGAGAAACGTAAAATGATATAAATATCAATATA
TTAAATTAGATTTTGCATAAAAAACAGACTACATAATACTGTAAAACACAACATATCCAGTCACTATGGC
GGCCGCATTAGGCACCCCAGGCTTTACACTTTATGCTTCCGGCTCGTATAATGTGTGGATTTTGAGTTAG
GATCCGTCGAGATTTTCAGGAGCTAAGGAAGCTAAAATGGAGAAAAAAATCACTGGATATACCACCGTTG
ATATATCCCAATGGCATCGTAAAGAACATTTTGAGGCATTTCAGTCAGTTGCTCAATGTACCTATAACCA
GACCGTTCAGCTGGATATTACGGCCTTTTTAAAGACCGTAAAGAAAAATAAGCACAAGTTTTATCCGGCC
TTTATTCACATTCTTGCCCGCCTGATGAATGCTCATCCGGAATTCCGTATGGCAATGAAAGACGGTGAGC
TGGTGATATGGGATAGTGTTCACCCTTGTTACACCGTTTTCCATGAGCAAACTGAAACGTTTTCATCGCT
CTGGAGTGAATACCACGACGATTTCCGGCAGTTTCTACACATATATTCGCAAGATGTGGCGTGTTACGGT
GAAAACCTGGCCTATTTCCCTAAAGGGTTTATTGAGAATATGTTTTTCGTCTCAGCCAATCCCTGGGTGA
GTTTCACCAGTTTTGATTTAAACGTGGCCAATATGGACAACTTCTTCGCCCCCGTTTTCACCATGGGCAA
ATATTATACGCAAGGCGACAAGGTGCTGATGCCGCTGGCGATTCAGGTTCATCATGCCGTCTGTGATGGC
TTCCATGTCGGCAGAATGCTTAATGAATTACAACAGTACTGCGATGAGTGGCAGGGCGGGGCGTAAAGAT
CTGGATCCGGCTTACTAAAAGCCAGATAACAGTATGCGTATTTGCGCGCTGATTTTTGCGGTATAAGAAT
ATATACTGATATGTATACCCGAAGTATGTCAAAAAGAGGTGTGCTATGAAGCAGCGTATTACAGTGACAG
TTGACAGCGACAGCTATCAGTTGCTCAAGGCATATATGATGTCAATATCTCCGGTCTGGTAAGCACAACC
ATGCAGAATGAAGCCCGTCGTCTGCGTGCCGAACGCTGGAAAGCGGAAAATCAGGAAGGGATGGCTGAGG
TCGCCCGGTTTATTGAAATGAACGGCTCTTTTGCTGACGAGAACAGGGACTGGTGAAATGCAGTTTAAGG
TTTACACCTATAAAAGAGAGAGCCGTTATCGTCTGTTTGTGGATGTACAGAGTGATATTATTGACACGCC
CGGGCGACGGATGGTGATCCCCCTGGCCAGTGCACGTCTGCTGTCAGATAAAGTCTCCCGTGAACTTTAC
CCGGTGGTGCATATCGGGGATGAAAGCTGGCGCATGATGACCACCGATATGGCCAGTGTGCCGGTCTCCG
TTATCGGGGAAGAAGTGGCTGATCTCAGCCACCGCGAAAATGACATCAAAAACGCCATTAACCTGATGTT
CTGGGGAATATAAATGTCAGGCTCCCTTATACACAGCCAGTCTGCAGGTCGACCATAGTGACTGGATATG
TTGTGTTTTACAGTATTATGTAGTCTGTTTTTTATGCAAAATCTAATTTAATATATTGATATTTATATCA
TTTTACGTTTCTCGTTCAGCTTTCTTGTACAAAGTGGTTGTCTAGAGGGCCCGTTTAAACCCGCTGATCA
GCCTCGACTGTGCCTTCTAGTTGCCAGCCATCTGTTGTTTGCCCCTCCCCCGTGCCTTCCTTGACCCTGG
AAGGTGCCACTCCCACTGTCCTTTCCTAATAAAATGAGGAAATTGCATCGCATTGTCTGAGTAGGTGTCA
TTCTATTCTGGGGGGTGGGGTGGGGCAGGACAGCAAGGGGGAGGATTGGGAAGACAATAGCAGGCATGCT
GGGGATGCGGTGGGCTCTATGGCTTCTGAGGCGGAAAGAACCAGCTGGGGCTCTAGGGGGTATCCCC
[124 nt withheld, positions 3498-3621]
C
[91 nt withheld, positions 3623-3713]
A
[49 nt withheld, positions 3715-3763]
CCTTTGACGTTGGAGTCCACGTTCTTT
[37 nt withheld, positions 3791-3827]
ACCCTATCTCGGTCTATTCTTTTGATTTATAAGGGATTTTGCCGATTTCGGCCTATTGGTTAAAAAATGA
GCTGATTTAACAAAAATTTAACGCGAATTAATTCTGTGGAATGTGTGTCAGTTAGGGTGTGGAAAGTCCC
CAGGCTCCCCAGGCAGGCAGAAGTATGCAAAGCATGCATCTCAATTAGTCAGCAACCAGGTGTGGAAAGT
CCCCAGGCTCCCCAGCAGGCAGAAGTATGCAAAGCATGCATCTCAATTAGTCAGCAACCATAGTCCCGCC
CCTAACTCCGCCCATCCCGCCCCTAACTCCGCCCAGTTCCGCCCATTCTCCGCCCCATGGCTGACTAATT
TTTTTTATTTATGCAGAGGCCGAGGCCGCCTCTGCCTCTGAGCTATTCCAGAAGTAGTGAGGAGGCTTTT
TTGGAGGCCTAGGCTTTTGCAAAAAGCTCCCGGGAGCTTGTATATCCATTTTCGGATCTGATCAGCACGT
GTTGACAATTAATCATCGGCATAGTATATCGGCATAGTATAATACGACAAGGTGAGGAACTAAACCATGG
CCAAGTTGACCAGTGCCGTTCCGGTGCTCACCGCGCGCGACGTCGCCGGAGCGGTCGAGTTCTGGACCGA
CCGGCTCGGGTTCTCCCGGGACTTCGTGGAGGACGACTTCGCCGGTGTGGTCCGGGACGACGTGACCCTG
TTCATCAGCGCGGTCCAGGACCAGGTGGTGCCGGACAACACCCTGGCCTGGGTGTGGGTGCGCGGCCTGG
ACGAGCTGTACGCCGAGTGGTCGGAGGTCGTGTCCACGAACTTCCGGGACGCCTCCGGGCCGGCCATGAC
CGAGATCGGCGAGCAGCCGTGGGGGCGGGAGTTCGCCCTGCGCGACCCGGCCGGCAACTGCGTGCACTTC
GTGGCCGAGGAGCAGGACTGACACGTGCTACGAGATTTCGATTCCACCGCCGCCTTCTATGAAAGGTTGG
GCTTCGGAATCGTTTTCCGGGACGCCGGCTGGATGATCCTCCAGCGCGGGGATCTCATGCTGGAGTTCTT
CGCCCACCCCAACTTGTTTATTGCAGCTTATAATGGTTACAAATAAAGCAATAGCATCACAAATTTCACA
AATAAAGCATTTTTTTCACTGCATTCTAGTTGTGGTTTGTCCAAACTCATCAATGTATCTTATCATGTCT
GTATACCGTCGACCTCTAGCTAGAGCTTGGCGTAATCATGGTCATAGCTGTTTCCTGTGTGAAATTGTTA
TCCGCTCACAATTCCACACAACATACGAGCCGGAAGCATAAAGTGTAAAGCCTGGGGTGCCTAATGAGTG
AGCTAACTCACATTAATTGCGTTGCGCTCACTGCCCGCTTTCCAGTCGGGAAACCTGTCGTGCCAGCTGC
ATTAATGAATCGGCCAACGCGCGGGGAGAGGCGGTTTGCGTATTGGGCGCTCTTCCGCTTCCTCGCTCAC
TGACTCGCTGCGCTCGGTCGTTCGGCTGCGGCGAGCGGTATCAGCTCACTCAAAGGCGGTAATACGGTTA
TCCACAGAATCAGGGGATAACGCAGGAAAGAACATGTGAGCAAAAGGCCAGCAAAAGGCCAGGAACCGTA
AAAAGGCCGCGTTGCTGGCGTTTTTCCATAGGCTCCGCCCCCCTGACGAGCATCACAAAAATCGACGCTC
AAGTCAGAGGTGGCGAAACCCGACAGGACTATAAAGATACCAGGCGTTTCCCCCTGGAAGCTCCCTCGTG
CGCTCTCCTGTTCCGACCCTGCCGCTTACCGGATACCTGTCCGCCTTTCTCCCTTCGGGAAGCGTGGCGC
TTTCTCAATGCTCACGCTGTAGGTATCTCAGTTCGGTGTAGGTCGTTCGCTCCAAGCTGGGCTGTGTGCA
CGAACCCCCCGTTCAGCCCGACCGCTGCGCCTTATCCGGTAACTATCGTCTTGAGTCCAACCCGGTAAGA
CACGACTTATCGCCACTGGCAGCAGCCACTGGTAACAGGATTAGCAGAGCGAGGTATGTAGGCGGTGCTA
CAGAGTTCTTGAAGTGGTGGCCTAACTACGGCTACACTAGAAGGACAGTATTTGGTATCTGCGCTCTGCT
GAAGCCAGTTACCTTCGGAAAAAGAGTTGGTAGCTCTTGATCCGGCAAACAAACCACCGCTGGTAGCGGT
GGTTTTTTTGTTTGCAAGCAGCAGATTACGCGCAGAAAAAAAGGATCTCAAGAAGATCCTTTGATCTTTT
CTACGGGGTCTGACGCTCAGTGGAACGAAAACTCACGTTAAGGGATTTTGGTCATGAGATTATCAAAAAG
GATCTTCACCTAGATCCTTTTAAATTAAAAATGAAGTTTTAAATCAATCTAAAGTATATATGAGTAAACT
TGGTCTGACAGTTACCAATGCTTAATCAGTGAGGCACCTATCTCAGCGATCTGTCTATTTCGTTCATCCA
TAGTTGCCTGACTCCCCGTCGTGTAGATAACTACGATACGGGAGGGCTTACCATCTGGCCCCAGTGCTGC
AATGATACCGCGAGACCCACGCTCACCGGCTCCAGATTTATCAGCAATAAACCAGCCAGCCGGAAGGGCC
GAGCGCAGAAGTGGTCCTGCAACTTTATCCGCCTCCATCCAGTCTATTAATTGTTGCCGGGAAGCTAGAG
TAAGTAGTTCGCCAGTTAATAGTTTGCGCAACGTTGTTGCCATTGCTACAGGCATCGTGGTGTCACGCTC
GTCGTTTGGTATGGCTTCATTCAGCTCCGGTTCCCAACGATCAAGGCGAGTTACATGATCCCCCATGTTG
TGCAAAAAAGCGGTTAGCTCCTTCGGTCCTCCGATCGTTGTCAGAAGTAAGTTGGCCGCAGTGTTATCAC
TCATGGTTATGGCAGCACTGCATAATTCTCTTACTGTCATGCCATCCGTAAGATGCTTTTCTGTGACTGG
TGAGTACTCAACCAAGTCATTCTGAGAATAGTGTATGCGGCGACCGAGTTGCTCTTGCCCGGCGTCAATA
CGGGATAATACCGCGCCACATAGCAGAACTTTAAAAGTGCTCATCATTGGAAAACGTTCTTCGGGGCGAA
AACTCTCAAGGATCTTACCGCTGTTGAGATCCAGTTCGATGTAACCCACTCGTGCACCCAACTGATCTTC
AGCATCTTTTACTTTCACCAGCGTTTCTGGGTGAGCAAAAACAGGAAGGCAAAATGCCGCAAAAAAGGGA
ATAAGGGCGACACGGAAATGTTGAATACTCATACTCTTCCTTTTTCAATATTATTGAAGCATTTATCAGG
GTTATTGTCTCATGAGCGGATACATATTTGAATGTATTTAGAAAAATAAACAAATAGGGGTTCCGCGCAC
ATTTCCCCGAAAAGTGCCACCTGACGTC
Features (pLannotate 1.2.2; 28 found; start..end, strand, type, name):
     36..80      -  misc_feature   bom (fragment): basis of mobility region from pBR322
    235..614     +  enhancer       CMV enhancer: human cytomegalovirus immediate early enhancer
    615..818     +  promoter       CMV promoter: human cytomegalovirus (CMV) immediate early promoter
    814..847     +  LTR            5' LTR (truncated) (fragment): truncated 5' long terminal repeat (LTR) from HIV-1
    863..881     +  promoter       T7 promoter: promoter for bacteriophage T7 RNA polymerase
    989..1453    +  CDS            VN155(I152L): improved N-terminal fragment of mVenus for use in bimolecular fluorescence complementation (BiFC) (Kodama and Hu, 2010)
   1484..1608    +  protein_bind   attR1: mutant version of attR; recombination site for the Gateway® LR reaction LR Clonase™
   1633..1663    +  promoter       lac UV5 promoter: E. coli lac promoter with an "up" mutation
   1687..1716    +  promoter       cat promoter (fragment): promoter of the E. coli cat gene encoding chloramphenicol acetyltransferase
   1717..2376    +  CDS            CmR: chloramphenicol acetyltransferase; cat; confers resistance to chloramphenicol
   2555..2713    +  CDS            ccdA (fragment): CCDA_ECO57 - Also known as H, letA. Experimental evidence at protein level: Swiss-Prot protein existence level 1. Antitoxin component of a type II toxin-antitoxin (TA) system which inhibits the post-segregational killing (PSK) of plasmid-free cells, also referred to as a plasmid addiction system. Binds to and blocks the activity of CcdB; will also remove bound CcdB protein from the CcdB-GyrA complex by forming a CcdA-CcdB complex, a process termed rejuvenation. Functions as a transcriptional corepressor for the ccdAB operon, repression also requires CcdB (By similarity). From Escherichia coli
   2718..3020    +  CDS            ccdB: CCDB_ECOLI - Also known as G, letB, letD. Experimental evidence at protein level: Swiss-Prot protein existence level 1. Toxic component of a type II toxin-antitoxin (TA) system, functioning in plasmid maintainence. Responsible for the post- segregational killing (PSK) of plasmid-free cells, also referred to as a plasmid addiction system. Half-life of over 2 hours. Cell killing by CcdB is accompanied by filamentation, defects in chromosome and plasmid segregation, defects in cell division, formation of anucleate cells, decreased DNA synthesis and plasmid loss. Interferes with the activity of DN
   3064..3188    -  protein_bind   attR2: mutant version of attR; recombination site for the Gateway® LR reaction LR Clonase™
   3228..3452    +  polyA_signal   bGH poly(A) signal: bovine growth hormone polyadenylation signal
   3456..3477    +  promoter       SV40 promoter (fragment): SV40 enhancer and early promoter
   3498..3926    +  rep_origin     f1 ori (sequence partly withheld): f1 bacteriophage origin of replication; arrow indicates direction of (+) strand synthesis
   3940..4270    +  promoter       SV40 promoter: SV40 enhancer and early promoter
   4318..4365    +  promoter       EM7 promoter: synthetic bacterial promoter&nbsp
   4384..4758    +  CDS            BleoR: antibiotic-binding protein; Sh ble from Streptoalloteichus hindustanus; confers resistance to bleomycin, phleomycin, and Zeocin™
   4768..4893    +  CDS            ble (fragment): BLE_KLEPN - Experimental evidence at protein level: Swiss-Prot protein existence level 1. Binding protein with a strong affinity to the bleomycin family of antibiotics. Binds to CL990; an antimitotic-antibiotic compound. From Klebsiella pneumoniae.
   4888..5009    +  polyA_signal   SV40 poly(A) signal: SV40 polyadenylation signal
   5082..5098    -  protein_bind   lac operator: The lac repressor binds to the lac operator to inhibit transcription in E. coli. This inhibition can be relieved by adding lactose or isopropyl-β-D-thiogalactopyranoside (IPTG). lac repressor encoded by lacI
   5106..5136    -  promoter       lac promoter: promoter for the E. coli lac operon
   5151..5172    -  protein_bind   CAP binding site: CAP binding activates transcription in the presence of cAMP. E. coli catabolite activator protein
   5185..5277    -  CDS            lacI (fragment): lac repressor; lacI; The lac repressor binds to the lac operator to inhibit transcription in E. coli. This inhibition can be relieved by adding lactose or isopropyl-β-D-thiogalactopyranoside (IPTG).
   5460..6048    -  rep_origin     ori: high-copy-number ColE1/pMB1/pBR322/pUC origin of replication
   6219..7079    -  CDS            AmpR: β-lactamase; bla; confers resistance to ampicillin, carbenicillin, and related antibiotics
   7080..7184    -  promoter       AmpR promoter: bla
