[The description below was written by a language model from this plasmid's Addgene catalogue record and pLannotate feature annotations shown in this document.]
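Description:
pDEST-V1-ORF is an empty Gateway destination vector for mammalian expression, built on the pcDNA3.1 backbone (7,215 bp in total). It is designed to fuse an N-terminal fragment of the Venus fluorescent protein (V1) to the amino terminus of any open reading frame brought in by LR recombination. In bacteria it replicates from a high-copy ColE1/pUC-type origin and carries an ampicillin resistance gene. An f1 origin is also present. The unrecombined Gateway cassette additionally confers chloramphenicol resistance and encodes the CcdB toxin, so the empty vector has to be maintained in a ccdB-tolerant strain. For selection in mammalian cells, an SV40 promoter (with a bacterial EM7 promoter alongside it) drives the Sh ble gene for Zeocin resistance, followed by an SV40 polyadenylation signal.

The expression unit consists of the CMV enhancer and promoter, a T7 promoter, and the Venus fragment coding sequence, which the automated annotation matches to VN155(I152L), an N-terminal mVenus fragment used in bimolecular fluorescence complementation. This is followed in frame by attR1, the CmR/ccdB counter-selection cassette and attR2, and then by the bovine growth hormone polyadenylation signal. An LR reaction with an entry clone replaces the cassette between the att sites with the gene of interest, giving a V1-ORF fusion, while loss of ccdB allows recombinants to grow in standard strains. Several small annotated fragments, such as the truncated HIV-1 LTR and the lacI, ccdA and bom pieces, are probably backbone remnants or partial matches rather than functional parts.

The associated work indicates use in bimolecular complementation assays. A V1 fusion is co-expressed with a partner carrying the complementary Venus fragment, so that Venus is reconstituted only when the two proteins associate. This allows specific dimers to be visualised or affinity purified.
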