Addgene plasmid #73635: pDEST-V1-ORF
Purpose: (Empty Backbone) Gateway™ destination vector encoding N-terminal fusion with Venus fluorescent protein fragment 1 (V1).
Depositing lab: Darren Saunders. Depositing organization: Garvan Institute of Medical Research. Publication: Bimolecular complementation affinity purification (BiCAP) reveals dimer-specific protein interactions for ERBB2 dimers. Croucher DR, Iconomou M, Hastings JF, Kennedy SP, Han JZ, Shearer RF, McKenna J, Wan A, Lau J, Aparicio S, Saunders DN. Sci Signal. 2016 Jul 12;9(436):ra69. doi: 10.1126/scisignal.aaf0793. PubMed 27405979.
Backbone
  Vector backbone: pcDNA3.1
  Backbone manufacturer: Invitrogen
  Backbone size (bp): 7215
  Modifications to backbone: Insertion of Gateway compatible recombination site. Insertion of Venus fluorescent protein fragment (V1) upstream and in frame of Gateway compatible recombination site.
  Vector type: Mammalian Expression
  Promoter: CMV
  Selectable markers: Zeocin
  Tag / fusion protein: Venus fragment 1 (V1) (N terminal on insert)
Growth in bacteria
  Bacterial resistance: Chloramphenicol and Ampicillin, 25 & 100 μg/mL
  Growth temperature: 37°C
  Growth strain: ccdB Survival
  Copy number: High Copy
Gene/Insert
  Cloning method: Restriction Enzyme
  Sequencing primers: 5′ CGCACCATCTTCTTCAAG; 3′ TAGAAGGCACAGTCGAGG
Resource information
  A portion of this plasmid was derived from a plasmid made by: Venus fragment was a kind gift from Prof. Stephen Michnick (University of Montreal). Plasmid built by Darren N. Saunders, Adrian Wan and Joseph Lau.
Terms and licenses: Academic/Nonprofit Terms; Industry Terms: Not Available to Industry
How to cite: pDEST-V1-ORF was a gift from Darren Saunders (Addgene plasmid # 73635 ; http://n2t.net/addgene:73635 ; RRID:Addgene_73635)
