>Addgene plasmid #73635 | pDEST-V1-ORF | addgene partial sequence | sequence record 150555 | ccdB-Fwd 5'-GCATGATGACCACCGATATG-3'
TCGGGGAAGAAGTGGCTGATCTCAGCCACCGCGAAAATGACATCAAAAACGCCATTAACCTGATGTTCTG
GGGAATATAAATGTCAGGCTCCCTTATACACAGCCAGTCTGCAGGTCGACCATAGTGACTGGATATGTTG
TGTTTTACAGTATTATGTAGTCTGTTTTTTATGCAAAATCTAATTTAATATATTGATATTTATATCATTT
TACGTTTCTCGTTCAGCTTTCTTGTACAAAGTGGTTGTCTAGAGGGCCCGTTTAAACCCGCTGATCAGCC
TCGACTGTGCCTTCTAGTTGCCAGCCATCTGTTGTTTGCCCCTCCCCCGTGCCTTCCTTGACCCTGGAAG
GTGCCACTCCCACTGTCCTTTCCTAATAAAATGAGGAAATTGCATCGCATTGTCTGAGTAGGTGTCATTC
TATTCTGGGGGGTGGGGTGGGGCAGGACAGCAAGGGGGAGGATTGGGAAGACAATAGCAGGCATGCTGGG
GATGCGGTGGGCTCTATGGCTTCTGAGGCGGAAAGAACCAGCTGGGGCTCTAGGGGGTATCCCC
[124 nt withheld, positions 555-678]
C
[91 nt withheld, positions 680-770]
A
[49 nt withheld, positions 772-820]
CCTTTGACGTTGGAGTCCACGTTCTTT
[37 nt withheld, positions 848-884]
ACCCTATCTCGGTCTATTCTTTTGATTTATAAGGGATTTTGCCGATTTCGGCCTATTGGTTAAAAAATGA
GCTGATTTAACAAAAATTTAACGCGA
