>Addgene plasmid #73635 | pDEST-V1-ORF | addgene partial sequence | sequence record 150561 | CAT-R 5'-GCAACTGACTGAAATGCCTC-3'
GATGCCATTGGGATATATCAACGGTGGTATATCCAGTGATTTTTTTCTCCATTTTAGCTTCCTTAGCTCC
TGAAAATCTCGACGGATCCTAACTCAAAATCCACACATTATACGAGCCGGAAGCATAAAGTGTAAAGCCT
GGGGTGCCTAATGCGGCCGCCATAGTGACTGGATATGTTGTGTTTTACAGTATTATGTAGTCTGTTTTTT
ATGCAAAATCTAATTTAATATATTGATATTTATATCATTTTACGTTTCTCGTTCAGCTTTTTTGTACAAA
CTTGTACCTCCAGAGCCACCATCGATTTGCTTGTCGGCGGTGATATAGACGTTGTGGCTGTTGTAGTTGT
ACTCCAGCTTGTGCCCCAGGATGTTGCCGTCCTCCTTGAAGTCGATGCCCTTCAGCTCGATGCGGTTCAC
CAGGGTGTCGCCCTCGAACTTCACCTCGGCGCGGGTCTTGTAGTTGCCGTCGTCCTTGAAGAAGATGGTG
CGCTCCTGGACGTAGCCTTCGGGCATGGCGGACTTGAAGAAGTCGTGCTGCTTCATGTGGTCGGGGTAGC
GGGCGAAGCACTGCAGGCCGTAGCCCAGGGTGGTCACGAGGGTGGGCCAGGGCACGGGCAGCTTGCCGGT
GGTGCAGATCAGCTTCAGGGTCAGCTTGCCGTAGGTGGCATCGCCCTCGCCCTCGCCGGACACGCTGAAC
TTGTGGCCGTTTACGTCGCCGTCCAGCTCGACCAGGATGGGCACCACCCCGGTGAACAGCTCCTCGCCCT
TGCTCACCATGGTGCGGCCGCCACTGTGCTGGATATCTGCAGAATTCCACCACACTGGACTAGTGGATCC
GAGCTCGGTACCAAGCTTAAGTTTAAACGCTAGCCAGCTTGGGTCTCCCTATAGTGAGTCGTATTAATTT
CGATAAGCCAGTAAGCAGTGGGTTCTCTAGTTAGCCAGAGAGCTCTGCTTATATAGACCTC
